>Addgene plasmid #244533 | R919-X70-566 | addgene full sequence | sequence record 488746 | Addgene NGS Result
TTAATACGACTCACTATAGGGGAATTGTGAGCGGATAACAATTCCCCTCTAGAAATAATTTTGTTTAACT
TTAAGAAGGAGATATACATATGAGATCCCATCACCATCACCATCACGGCAAAATCGAAGAAGGTAAACTG
GTAATCTGGATTAACGGCGATAAAGGCTATAACGGTCTCGCTGAAGTCGGTAAGAAATTCGAGAAAGATA
CCGGAATTAAAGTCACCGTTGAGCATCCGGATAAACTGGAAGAGAAATTCCCACAGGTTGCGGCAACTGG
CGATGGCCCTGACATTATCTTCTGGGCACACGACCGCTTTGGTGGCTACGCTCAATCTGGCCTGTTGGCT
GAAATCACCCCGGACAAAGCGTTCCAGGACAAGCTGTATCCGTTTACCTGGGATGCCGTACGTTACAACG
GCAAGCTGATTGCTTACCCGATCGCTGTTGAAGCGTTATCGCTGATTTATAACAAAGATCTGCTGCCGAA
CCCGCCAAAAACCTGGGAAGAGATCCCGGCGCTGGATAAAGAACTGAAAGCGAAAGGTAAGAGCGCGCTG
ATGTTCAACCTGCAAGAACCGTACTTCACCTGGCCGCTGATTGCTGCTGACGGGGGTTATGCGTTCAAGT
ATGAAAACGGCAAGTACGACATTAAAGACGTGGGCGTGGATAACGCTGGCGCGAAAGCGGGTCTGACCTT
CCTGGTTGACCTGATTAAAAACAAACACATGAATGCAGACACCGATTACTCCATCGCAGAAGCTGCCTTT
AATAAAGGCGAAACAGCGATGACCATCAACGGCCCGTGGGCATGGTCCAACATCGACACCAGCAAAGTGA
ATTATGGTGTAACGGTACTGCCGACCTTCAAGGGTCAACCATCCAAACCGTTCGTTGGCGTGCTGAGCGC
AGGTATTAACGCCGCCAGTCCGAACAAAGAGCTGGCAAAAGAGTTCCTCGAAAACTATCTGCTGACTGAT
GAAGGTCTGGAAGCGGTTAATAAAGACAAACCGCTGGGTGCCGTAGCGCTGAAGTCTTACGAGGAAGAGT
TGGCGAAAGATCCACGTATTGCCGCCACCATGGAAAACGCCCAGAAAGGTGAAATCATGCCGAACATCCC
GCAGATGTCCGCTTTCTGGTATGCCGTGCGTACTGCGGTGATCAACGCCGCCAGCGGTCGTCAGACTGTC
GATGAAGCCCTGAAAGACGCGCAGACTAATTCGGGATCTGATATCACAAGTTTGTACAAAAAAGTTGGCG
AAAACCTGTACTTCCAAGGCATGACTGAGTACAAACTGGTGGTGGTTGGAGCAGGTGATGTTGGGAAAAG
CGCACTGACAATCCAGCTAATCCAGAACCACTTTGTAGATGAATATGATCCCACCATAGAGGATTCTTAC
AGAAAACAAGTGGTTATAGATGGTGAAACCTGTTTGTTGGACATACTGGATACAGCTGGACAAGAAGAGT
ACAGTGCCATGAGAGACCAATACATGAGGACAGGCGAAGGCTTCCTCTGTGTATTTGCCATCAATAATAG
CAAGTCATTTGCGGATATTAACCTCTACAGGGAGCAGATTAAGCGAGTAAAAGACTCGGATGATGTACCT
ATGGTGCTAGTGGGAAACAAGTGTGATTTGCCAACAAGGACAGTTGATACAAAACAAGCCCACGAACTGG
CCAAGAGTTACGGGATTCCATTCATTGAAACCTCAGCCAAGACCAGACAGGGTGTTGAAGATGCTTTTTA
CACACTGGTAAGAGAAATACGCCAGTACCGAATGAAATAATCAACTTTCTTGTACAAAGTGGTGATATCG
CTAGCTAGATAGCTAGAAGCTTGCGGCCGCACAGCTGTATACACGTGCAAGCCAGCCAGAACTCGCTCCT
GAAGACCCAGAGGATCTCGAGCACCACCACCACCACCACTAATGTTAATTAAGTTGGGCGTTCCTAGGCT
GATAAAACAGAATTTGCCTGGCGGCAGTAGCGCGGTGGTCCCACCTGACCCCATGCCGAACTCAGAAGTG
AAACGCCGTAGCGCCGATGGTAGTGTGGGGTCTCCCCATGCGAGAGTAGGGAACTGCCAGGCATCAAATA
AAACGAAAGGCTCAGTCGAAAGACTGGGCCTTTCGTTTTATCTGTTGTTTGTCGGTGAACGCTCTCCTGA
GTAGGACAAATCCGCCGGGAGCGGATTTGAACGTTGCGAAGCAACGGCCCGGAGGGTGGCGGGCAGGACG
CCCGCCATAAACTGCCAGGCATCAAATTAAGCAGAAGGCCATCCTGACGGATGGCCTTTTTGCGTTTCTA
CAAACTCTTTTGTTTATTTTTCTAAATACATTCAAATATGTATCCGCTGAGCAATAACTAGCATAACCCC
TTGGGGCCTCTAAACGGGTCTTGAGGGGTTTTTTGCTGAAAGGAGGAACTATATCCGGATTGGCGAATGG
G
[124 nt withheld, positions 2452-2575]
C
[91 nt withheld, positions 2577-2667]
A
[49 nt withheld, positions 2669-2717]
CCTTTGACGTTGGAGTCCACGTTCTTT
[37 nt withheld, positions 2745-2781]
ACCCTATCTCGGTCTATTCTTTTGATTTATAAGGGATTTTGCCGATTTCGGCCTATTGGTTAAAAAATGA
GCTGATTTAACAAAAATTTAACGCGAATTTTAACAAAATATTAACGTTTACAATTTCTGGCGGCACGATG
GCATGAGATTATCAAAAAGGATCTTCACCTAGATCCTTTTAAATTAAAAATGAAGTTTTAAATCAATCTA
AAGTATATATGAGTAAACTTGGTCTGACAGTTACCAATGCTTAATCAGTGAGGCACCTATCTCAGCGATC
TGTCTATTTCGTTCATCCATAGTTGCCTGACTCCCCGTCGTGTAGATAACTACGATACGGGAGGGCTTAC
CATCTGGCCCCAGTGCTGCAATGATACCGCGAGACCCACGCTCACCGGCTCCAGATTTATCAGCAATAAA
CCAGCCAGCCGGAAGGGCCGAGCGCAGAAGTGGTCCTGCAACTTTATCCGCCTCCATCCAGTCTATTAAT
TGTTGCCGGGAAGCTAGAGTAAGTAGTTCGCCAGTTAATAGTTTGCGCAACGTTGTTGCCATTGCTACAG
GCATCGTGGTGTCACGCTCGTCGTTTGGTATGGCTTCATTCAGCTCCGGTTCCCAACGATCAAGGCGAGT
TACATGATCCCCCATGTTGTGCAAAAAAGCGGTTAGCTCCTTCGGTCCTCCGATCGTTGTCAGAAGTAAG
TTGGCCGCAGTGTTATCACTCATGGTTATGGCAGCACTGCATAATTCTCTTACTGTCATGCCATCCGTAA
GATGCTTTTCTGTGACTGGTGAGTACTCAACCAAGTCATTCTGAGAATAGTGTATGCGGCGACCGAGTTG
CTCTTGCCCGGCGTCAATACGGGATAATACCGCGCCACATAGCAGAACTTTAAAAGTGCTCATCATTGGA
AAACGTTCTTCGGGGCGAAAACTCTCAAGGATCTTACCGCTGTTGAGATCCAGTTCGATGTAACCCACTC
GTGCACCCAACTGATCTTCAGCATCTTTTACTTTCACCAGCGTTTCTGGGTGAGCAAAAACAGGAAGGCA
AAATGCCGCAAAAAAGGGAATAAGGGCGACACGGAAATGTTGAATACTCATACTCTTCCTTTTTCAATCA
TGATTGAAGCATTTATCAGGGTTATTGTCTCATGAGCGGATACATATTTGAATGTATTTAGAAAAATAAA
CAAATAGGTCATGACCAAAATCCCTTAACGTGAGTTTTCGTTCCACTGAGCGTCAGACCCCGTAGAAAAG
ATCAAAGGATCTTCTTGAGATCCTTTTTTTCTGCGCGTAATCTGCTGCTTGCAAACAAAAAAACCACCGC
TACCAGCGGTGGTTTGTTTGCCGGATCAAGAGCTACCAACTCTTTTTCCGAAGGTAACTGGCTTCAGCAG
AGCGCAGATACCAAATACTGTCCTTCTAGTGTAGCCGTAGTTAGGCCACCACTTCAAGAACTCTGTAGCA
CCGCCTACATACCTCGCTCTGCTAATCCTGTTACCAGTGGCTGCTGCCAGTGGCGATAAGTCGTGTCTTA
CCGGGTTGGACTCAAGACGATAGTTACCGGATAAGGCGCAGCGGTCGGGCTGAACGGGGGGTTCGTGCAC
ACAGCCCAGCTTGGAGCGAACGACCTACACCGAACTGAGATACCTACAGCGTGAGCTATGAGAAAGCGCC
ACGCTTCCCGAAGGGAGAAAGGCGGACAGGTATCCGGTAAGCGGCAGGGTCGGAACAGGAGAGCGCACGA
GGGAGCTTCCAGGGGGAAACGCCTGGTATCTTTATAGTCCTGTCGGGTTTCGCCACCTCTGACTTGAGCG
TCGATTTTTGTGATGCTCGTCAGGGGGGCGGAGCCTATGGAAAAACGCCAGCAACGCGGCCTTTTTACGG
TTCCTGGCCTTTTGCTGGCCTTTTGCTCACATGTTCTTTCCTGCGTTATCCCCTGATTCTGTGGATAACC
GTATTACCGCCTTTGAGTGAGCTGATACCGCTCGCCGCAGCCGAACGACCGAGCGCAGCGAGTCAGTGAG
CGAGGAAGCGGAAGAGCGCCTGATGCGGTATTTTCTCCTTACGCATCTGTGCGGTATTTCACACCGCAAT
GGTGCACTCTCAGTACAATCTGCTCTGATGCCGCATAGTTAAGCCAGTATACACTCCGCTATCGCTACGT
GACTGGGTCATGGCTGCGCCCCGACACCCGCCAACACCCGCTGACGCGCCCTGACGGGCTTGTCTGCTCC
CGGCATCCGCTTACAGACAAGCTGTGACCGTCTCCGGGAGCTGCATGTGTCAGAGGTTTTCACCGTCATC
ACCGAAACGCGCGAGGCAGCTGCGGTAAAGCTCATCAGCGTGGTCGTGAAGCGATTCACAGATGTCTGCC
TGTTCATCCGCGTCCAGCTCGTTGAGTTTCTCCAGAAGCGTTAATGTCTGGCTTCTGATAAAGCGGGCCA
TGTTAAGGGCGGTTTTTTCCTGTTTGGTCACTGATGCCTCCGTGTAAGGGGGATTTCTGTTCATGGGGGT
AATGATACCGATGAAACGAGAGAGGATGCTCACGATACGGGTTACTGATGATGAACATGCCCGGTTACTG
GAACGTTGTGAGGGTAAACAACTGGCGGTATGGATGCGGCGGGACCAGAGAAAAATCACTCAGGGTCAAT
GCCAGCGCTTCGTTAATACAGATGTAGGTGTTCCACAGGGTAGCCAGCAGCATCCTGCGATGCAGATCCG
GAACATAATGGTGCAGGGCGCTGACTTCCGCGTTTCCAGACTTTACGAAACACGGAAACCGAAGACCATT
CATGTTGTTGCTCAGGTCGCAGACGTTTTGCAGCAGCAGTCGCTTCACGTTCGCTCGCGTATCGGTGATT
CATTCTGCTAACCAGTAAGGCAACCCCGCCAGCCTAGCCGGGTCCTCAACGACAGGAGCACGATCATGCT
AGTCATGCCCCGCGCCCACCGGAAGGAGCTGACTGGGTTGAAGGCTCTCAAGGGCATCGGTCGAGATCCC
GGTGCCTAATGAGTGAGCTAACTTACATTAATTGCGTTGCGCTCACTGCCCGCTTTCCAGTCGGGAAACC
TGTCGTGCCAGCTGCATTAATGAATCGGCCAACGCGCGGGGAGAGGCGGTTTGCGTATTGGGCGCCAGGG
TGGTTTTTCTTTTCACCAGTGAGACGGGCAACAGCTGATTGCCCTTCACCGCCTGGCCCTGAGAGAGTTG
CAGCAAGCGGTCCACGCTGGTTTGCCCCAGCAGGCGAAAATCCTGTTTGATGGTGGTTAACGGCGGGATA
TAACATGAGCTGTCTTCGGTATCGTCGTATCCCACTACCGAGATGTCCGCACCAACGCGCAGCCCGGACT
CGGTAATGGCGCGCATTGCGCCCAGCGCCATCTGATCGTTGGCAACCAGCATCGCAGTGGGAACGATGCC
CTCATTCAGCATTTGCATGGTTTGTTGAAAACCGGACATGGCACTCCAGTCGCCTTCCCGTTCCGCTATC
GGCTGAATTTGATTGCGAGTGAGATATTTATGCCAGCCAGCCAGACGCAGACGCGCCGAGACAGAACTTA
ATGGGCCCGCTAACAGCGCGATTTGCTGGTGACCCAATGCGACCAGATGCTCCACGCCCAGTCGCGTACC
GTCTTCATGGGAGAAAATAATACTGTTGATGGGTGTCTGGTCAGAGACATCAAGAAATAACGCCGGAACA
TTAGTGCAGGCAGCTTCCACAGCAATGGCATCCTGGTCATCCAGCGGATAGTTAATGATCAGCCCACTGA
CGCGTTGCGCGAGAAGATTGTGCACCGCCGCTTTACAGGCTTCGACGCCGCTTCGTTCTACCATCGACAC
CACCACGCTGGCACCCAGTTGATCGGCGCGAGATTTAATCGCCGCGACAATTTGCGACGGCGCGTGCAGG
GCCAGACTGGAGGTGGCAACGCCAATCAGCAACGACTGTTTGCCCGCCAGTTGTTGTGCCACGCGGTTGG
GAATGTAATTCAGCTCCGCCATCGCCGCTTCCACTTTTTCCCGCGTTTTCGCAGAAACGTGGCTGGCCTG
GTTCACCACGCGGGAAACGGTCTGATAAGAGACACCGGCATACTCTGCGACATCGTATAACGTTACTGGT
TTCACATTCACCACCCTGAATTGACTCTCTTCCGGGCGCTATCATGCCATACCGCGAAAGGTTTTGCGCC
ATTCGATGGTGTCCGGGATCTCGACGCTCTCCCTTATGCGACTCCTGCATTAGGAAGCAGCCCAGTAGTA
GGTTGAGGCCGTTGAGCACCGCCGCCGCAAGGAATGGTGCATGCAAGGAGATGGCGCCCAACAGTCCCCC
GGCCACGGGGCCTGCCACCATACCCACGCCGAAACAAGCGCTCATGAGCCCGAAGTGGCGAGCCCGATCT
TCCCCATCGGTGATGTCGGCGATATAGGCGCCAGCAACCGCACCTGTGGCGCCGGTGATGCCGGCCACGA
TGCGTCCGGCGTAGAGGATCGAGATCGATCTCGATCCCGCGAAA
Features (pLannotate 1.2.2; 27 found; start..end, strand, type, name):
      2..20      +  promoter       T7 promoter: promoter for bacteriophage T7 RNA polymerase
     21..45      +  protein_bind   lac operator: The lac repressor binds to the lac operator to inhibit transcription in E. coli. This inhibition can be relieved by adding lactose or isopropyl-β-D-thiogalactopyranoside (IPTG). lac repressor encoded by lacI
     60..82      +  RBS            RBS: efficient ribosome binding site from bacteriophage T7 gene 10 (Olins and Rangwala, 1989)
     99..116     +  CDS            7xHis (fragment): 6xHis affinity tag
    120..1217    +  CDS            MBP: maltose binding protein from E. coli; malE (mutated); This version of the gene does not encode a signal sequence, so MBP will remain in the cytosol.
   1237..1254    +  protein_bind   attB1 (fragment): mutant version of attB; core recombination site for the Gateway® BP reaction BP Clonase™
   1260..1276    +  CDS            TEV site (fragment): tobacco etch virus (TEV) protease recognition and cleavage site
   1281..1787    +  CDS            NRAS (fragment): RASN_HUMAN - Also known as HRAS1. Experimental evidence at protein level: Swiss-Prot protein existence level 1. Ras proteins bind GDP/GTP and possess intrinsic GTPase activity. From Homo sapiens (Human).
   1795..1812    -  protein_bind   attB2 (fragment): mutant version of attB; core recombination site for the Gateway® BP reaction BP Clonase™
   1912..1929    +  CDS            9xHis (fragment): 9xHis affinity tag
   1976..2091    +  ncRNA          5S rRNA: Accession: RF00001 - 5S ribosomal RNA
   2095..2181    +  terminator     rrnB T1 terminator: Escherichia coli rrnB; transcription terminator T1 from the E. coli rrnB gene
   2273..2300    +  terminator     rrnB T2 terminator: transcription terminator T2 from the E. coli rrnB gene
   2319..2358    +  promoter       AmpR promoter (fragment): bla
   2368..2415    +  terminator     T7 terminator: transcription terminator for bacteriophage T7 RNA polymerase
   2452..2907    +  rep_origin     f1 ori (sequence partly withheld): f1 bacteriophage origin of replication; arrow indicates direction of (+) strand synthesis
   3022..3882    -  CDS            AmpR: β-lactamase; bla; confers resistance to ampicillin, carbenicillin, and related antibiotics
   3883..3975    -  promoter       AmpR promoter: bla
   4056..4644    +  rep_origin     ori: high-copy-number ColE1/pMB1/pBR322/pUC origin of replication
   4830..4969    -  misc_feature   bom: basis of mobility region from pBR322
   5071..5262    -  CDS            rop: Rop protein, which maintains plasmids at low copy number; rop
   5279..5659    +  CDS            YPB1_ECOLX: Protein predicted: Swiss-Prot protein existence level 4. From Escherichia coli.
   5721..5785    -  CDS            TcR (fragment): tetracycline efflux protein; tet; confers resistance to tetracycline
   5800..5821    -  protein_bind   CAP binding site: CAP binding activates transcription in the presence of cAMP. E. coli catabolite activator protein
   5834..6916    -  CDS            lacI: lac repressor; lacI; The lac repressor binds to the lac operator to inhibit transcription in E. coli. This inhibition can be relieved by adding lactose or isopropyl-β-D-thiogalactopyranoside (IPTG).
   6917..6994    -  promoter       lacI promoter: lacI
   7002..7281    -  CDS            TcR (fragment): tetracycline efflux protein; tet; confers resistance to tetracycline
