[The description below was written by a language model from this plasmid's Addgene catalogue record and pLannotate feature annotations shown in this document.]
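Description:
R919-X70-566 is a bacterial expression plasmid built on the pDest-566 Gateway destination backbone for producing a truncated, mutant human NRAS protein in E. coli. The sequenced plasmid is about 7.3 kb. It replicates from a ColE1/pMB1-type origin and is selected with ampicillin through the β-lactamase gene. The catalogue lists it as high copy, although the annotation also detects the pBR322-derived rop gene and bom region, which are usually associated with lower copy number. An f1 origin and short remnants of a tetracycline resistance gene are also present as backbone elements.

Expression is driven by a T7 promoter followed by a lac operator and the phage T7 gene 10 ribosome binding site. A plasmid-borne lacI gene supplies repressor, so transcription requires a host supplying T7 RNA polymerase and is induced with IPTG. The open reading frame encodes an N-terminal His6 tag fused to a cytosolic maltose binding protein that lacks its signal sequence. This is followed by the attB1 scar left by Gateway recombination, a TEV protease cleavage site, and human NRAS residues 1–169 carrying the G13D substitution. The attB2 site lies downstream of the insert, ahead of the rrnB T1/T2 and T7 terminators. A short His-tag-like annotation beyond attB2 appears to be a backbone remnant, since the record describes only N-terminal tags.

His6 allows metal-affinity purification, MBP generally improves solubility and yield, and TEV cleavage removes both to release the NRAS G-domain. The construct is suited to preparing recombinant mutant NRAS protein, although the record states only bacterial protein expression as its purpose.
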