Addgene plasmid #244533: R919-X70-566
Purpose: Bacterial protein expression of His6-MBP-tev-Hs.NRAS(1-169) G13D
Depositing lab: Dominic Esposito. Depositing organization: Frederick National Laboratory.
Backbone
  Vector backbone: pDest-566
  Backbone size w/o insert (bp): 6800
  Vector type: Bacterial Expression
Growth in bacteria
  Bacterial resistance: Ampicillin, 100 μg/mL
  Growth temperature: 37°C
  Growth strain: DH5alpha
  Copy number: High Copy
Gene/Insert
  Gene/Insert name: His6-MBP-tev-Hs.NRAS(1-169) G13D
  Species: H. sapiens (human)
  Entrez Gene: NRAS (a.k.a. ALPS4, CMNS, KRAS, N-ras, NCMS, NRAS1, NS6)
  Tag / fusion protein: His6-MBP (N terminal on insert)
  Cloning method: Gateway Cloning
Terms and licenses: Academic/Nonprofit Terms; Industry Terms: Not Available to Industry
How to cite: R919-X70-566 was a gift from Dominic Esposito (Addgene plasmid # 244533 ; http://n2t.net/addgene:244533 ; RRID:Addgene_244533)
